Addgene plasmid #103153: LSB-hsa-let-7e-5p
Purpose: Used to sense miRNA activity using fluorescence based tools. hsa-let-7e-5p target in 3' UTR of of mKate. miRNA activity can be measured by the repression of mKate2 relative to EBFP2 fluorescent proteins . Plasmid is inherently unstable; please see Depositor Comments
Depositing lab: Ron Weiss. Depositing organization: Massachusetts Institute of Technology. Publication: A mixed antagonistic/synergistic miRNA repression model enables accurate predictions of multi-input miRNA sensor activity. Gam JJ, Babb J, Weiss R. Nat Commun. 2018 Jun 22;9(1):2430. doi: 10.1038/s41467-018-04575-0. PubMed 29934631.
Backbone
  Vector backbone: Low Sensor Backbone (LSB)
  Vector type: Mammalian Expression, Synthetic Biology
Growth in bacteria
  Bacterial resistance: Ampicillin and Kanamycin, 100 & 50 μg/mL
  Growth temperature: 30°C
  Growth strain: NEB Stable
  Copy number: High Copy
Gene/Insert
  Gene/Insert name: hsa-let-7e-5p target
  Species: H. sapiens (human)
  Entrez Gene: MIRLET7E (a.k.a. LET7E, MIRNLET7E, hsa-let-7e, let-7e)
  Promoter: EF-1a
  Cloning method: Gibson Cloning
Terms and licenses: Academic/Nonprofit Terms; Industry Terms: Not Available to Industry
Depositor comments: Please note that this plasmid is inherently unstable due to a repeating poly A element. We recommend performing a diagnostic digest on multiple colonies upon receipt. The depositors would like to note the presence of several discrepancies between the depositor sequence and physical plasmid sequence. In particular, the sequences upstream and downstream of the puromycin coding region have 10 bp insertions which do not affect the ability to perform puromycin selection. The sequences for those regions within the physical plasmids are as follows: Upstream of Puro: GAATTCGACCGCCTGTCTCAAGGTGCCACC; Downstream of Puro: GCTTTGAGACTACGCGTGAATTCACTCCTC.
How to cite: LSB-hsa-let-7e-5p was a gift from Ron Weiss (Addgene plasmid # 103153 ; http://n2t.net/addgene:103153 ; RRID:Addgene_103153)
