[The description below was written by a language model from this plasmid's Addgene catalogue record and pLannotate feature annotations shown in this document.]
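Description:
LSB-hsa-let-7e-5p is a mammalian expression plasmid of about 11 kb built on the Low Sensor Backbone (LSB) and designed as a two-colour fluorescent sensor of microRNA activity. It replicates in E. coli from a high-copy ColE1/pUC-type origin and carries both AmpR (β-lactamase) and KanR (aminoglycoside phosphotransferase) markers, with dual ampicillin and kanamycin selection recorded. A puromycin N-acetyltransferase (PuroR) coding sequence followed by a rabbit β-globin poly(A) signal allows puromycin selection in mammalian cells, although no promoter for it is annotated in the feature tables.

The payload consists of two parallel transcription units, each driven by the human EF-1α core promoter with its intron A and terminated by a β-globin 3' region and poly(A) signal. One unit encodes the red fluorescent protein mKate2 and, according to the catalogue entry, carries a target site for human let-7e-5p in its 3' UTR. This site is not annotated separately, but there is an unannotated gap between mKate2 and the β-globin sequences. The other unit encodes the blue protein EBFP2 and serves as an unregulated internal reference. When let-7e-5p is active in the transfected cell, it represses mKate2, so the mKate2 to EBFP2 ratio reports miRNA activity independently of plasmid dose. Residual Gateway attB1, attB2 and attB4 sites flanking the promoters and reporters reflect modular assembly, and the target was inserted by Gibson cloning.

The depositor notes that the repeated poly(A) elements make the plasmid inherently unstable. The depositor and sequenced records also differ slightly, notably by short insertions flanking PuroR that reportedly do not affect puromycin selection.
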