Features (pLannotate 1.2.2; 28 found; start..end, strand, type, name):
     87..675     -  rep_origin     ori: high-copy-number ColE1/pMB1/pBR322/pUC origin of replication
    846..1706    -  CDS            AmpR: β-lactamase; bla; confers resistance to ampicillin, carbenicillin, and related antibiotics
   1707..1778    -  promoter       AmpR promoter: bla
   1857..2456    +  CDS            PuroR: puromycin N-acetyltransferase; pac from Streptomyces alboniger; confers resistance to puromycin
   2461..2541    +  CDS            HBB (fragment): HBB_PONPY - Experimental evidence at transcript level: Swiss-Prot protein existence level 2. Involved in oxygen transport from the lung to the various peripheral tissues. From Pongo pygmaeus (Bornean orangutan).
   2612..2667    +  polyA_signal   β-globin poly(A) signal: rabbit β-globin polyadenylation signal (Gil and Proudfoot, 1987)
   3646..3666    +  protein_bind   attB4: mutant version of attB; core recombination site for the Gateway® BP reaction BP Clonase™
   3734..3945    +  promoter       EF-1α core promoter: core promoter for human elongation factor EF-1α
   3946..4884    +  intron         EF-1α intron A: intron upstream of the start codon of human EF-1α
   4911..4931    +  protein_bind   attB1: mutant version of attB; core recombination site for the Gateway® BP reaction BP Clonase™
   4951..5646    +  CDS            mKate2: mKate2 is a basic (constitutively fluorescent) red fluorescent protein published in 2009, derived from Entacmaea quadricolor. It is reported to be a rapidly-maturing monomer with moderate acid sensitivity.
   5666..5690    -  protein_bind   attB2: mutant version of attB; recombination site for the Gateway® BP reaction BP Clonase™
   5834..5908    +  CDS            HBB (fragment): HBB_PONPY - Experimental evidence at transcript level: Swiss-Prot protein existence level 2. Involved in oxygen transport from the lung to the various peripheral tissues. From Pongo pygmaeus (Bornean orangutan).
   5979..6034    +  polyA_signal   β-globin poly(A) signal: rabbit β-globin polyadenylation signal (Gil and Proudfoot, 1987)
   6418..6443    +  misc_feature   SA: splice acceptor site
   7115..7135    +  protein_bind   attB4: mutant version of attB; core recombination site for the Gateway® BP reaction BP Clonase™
   7203..7414    +  promoter       EF-1α core promoter: core promoter for human elongation factor EF-1α
   7415..8353    +  intron         EF-1α intron A: intron upstream of the start codon of human EF-1α
   8380..8400    +  protein_bind   attB1: mutant version of attB; core recombination site for the Gateway® BP reaction BP Clonase™
   8411..9127    +  CDS            EBFP2: EBFP2 is a basic (constitutively fluorescent) blue fluorescent protein published in 2007, derived from Aequorea victoria. It is reported to be a rapidly-maturing monomer with moderate acid sensitivity.
   9135..9159    -  protein_bind   attB2: mutant version of attB; recombination site for the Gateway® BP reaction BP Clonase™
   9163..9243    +  CDS            HBB (fragment): HBB_PONPY - Experimental evidence at transcript level: Swiss-Prot protein existence level 2. Involved in oxygen transport from the lung to the various peripheral tissues. From Pongo pygmaeus (Bornean orangutan).
   9314..9369    +  polyA_signal   β-globin poly(A) signal: rabbit β-globin polyadenylation signal (Gil and Proudfoot, 1987)
   9752..9774    -  protein_bind   lac operator (fragment): The lac repressor binds to the lac operator to inhibit transcription in E. coli. This inhibition can be relieved by adding lactose or isopropyl-β-D-thiogalactopyranoside (IPTG). lac repressor encoded by lacI
   9778..9808    -  promoter       lac promoter: promoter for the E. coli lac operon
   9823..9844    -  protein_bind   CAP binding site: CAP binding activates transcription in the presence of cAMP. E. coli catabolite activator protein
   9857..9896    -  CDS            lacI (fragment): lac repressor; lacI; The lac repressor binds to the lac operator to inhibit transcription in E. coli. This inhibition can be relieved by adding lactose or isopropyl-β-D-thiogalactopyranoside (IPTG).
  10069..10878   +  CDS            KanR: aminoglycoside phosphotransferase; aph(3')-Ia; confers resistance to kanamycin in bacteria or G418 (Geneticin®) in eukaryotes
>Addgene plasmid #103153 | LSB-hsa-let-7e-5p | depositor full sequence | sequence record 195355 | Full Sequence
AATTGAGGGGATAACGCAGGAAAGAACATGTGAGCAAAAGGCCAGCAAAAGGCCAGGAACCGTAAAAAGG
CCGCGTTGCTGGCGTTTTTCCATAGGCTCCGCCCCCCTGACGAGCATCACAAAAATCGACGCTCAAGTCA
GAGGTGGCGAAACCCGACAGGACTATAAAGATACCAGGCGTTTCCCCCTGGAAGCTCCCTCGTGCGCTCT
CCTGTTCCGACCCTGCCGCTTACCGGATACCTGTCCGCCTTTCTCCCTTCGGGAAGCGTGGCGCTTTCTC
ATAGCTCACGCTGTAGGTATCTCAGTTCGGTGTAGGTCGTTCGCTCCAAGCTGGGCTGTGTGCACGAACC
CCCCGTTCAGCCCGACCGCTGCGCCTTATCCGGTAACTATCGTCTTGAGTCCAACCCGGTAAGACACGAC
TTATCGCCACTGGCAGCAGCCACTGGTAACAGGATTAGCAGAGCGAGGTATGTAGGCGGTGCTACAGAGT
TCTTGAAGTGGTGGCCTAACTACGGCTACACTAGAAGAACAGTATTTGGTATCTGCGCTCTGCTGAAGCC
AGTTACCTTCGGAAAAAGAGTTGGTAGCTCTTGATCCGGCAAACAAACCACCGCTGGTAGCGGTGGTTTT
TTTGTTTGCAAGCAGCAGATTACGCGCAGAAAAAAAGGATCTCAAGAAGATCCTTTGATCTTTTCTACGG
GGTCTGACGCTCAGTGGAACGAAAACTCACGTTAAGGGATTTTGGTCATGAGATTATCAAAAAGGATCTT
CACCTAGATCCTTTTAAATTAAAAATGAAGTTTTAAATCAATCTAAAGTATATATGAGTAAACTTGGTCT
GACAGTTACCAATGCTTAATCAGTGAGGCACCTATCTCAGCGATCTGTCTATTTCGTTCATCCATAGTTG
CCTGACTCCCCGTCGTGTAGATAACTACGATACGGGAGGGCTTACCATCTGGCCCCAGTGCTGCAATGAT
ACCGCGAGAACCACGCTCACCGGCTCCAGATTTATCAGCAATAAACCAGCCAGCCGGAAGGGCCGAGCGC
AGAAGTGGTCCTGCAACTTTATCCGCCTCCATCCAGTCTATTAATTGTTGCCGGGAAGCTAGAGTAAGTA
GTTCGCCAGTTAATAGTTTGCGCAACGTTGTTGCCATTGCTACAGGCATCGTGGTGTCACGCTCGTCGTT
TGGTATGGCTTCATTCAGCTCCGGTTCCCAACGATCAAGGCGAGTTACATGATCCCCCATGTTGTGCAAA
AAAGCGGTTAGCTCCTTCGGTCCTCCGATCGTTGTCAGAAGTAAGTTGGCCGCAGTGTTATCACTCATGG
TTATGGCAGCACTGCATAATTCTCTTACTGTCATGCCATCCGTAAGATGCTTTTCTGTGACTGGTGAGTA
CTCAACCAAGTCATTCTGAGAATAGTGTATGCGGCGACCGAGTTGCTCTTGCCCGGCGTCAATACGGGAT
AATACCGCGCCACATAGCAGAACTTTAAAAGTGCTCATCATTGGAAAACGTTCTTCGGGGCGAAAACTCT
CAAGGATCTTACCGCTGTTGAGATCCAGTTCGATGTAACCCACTCGTGCACCCAACTGATCTTCAGCATC
TTTTACTTTCACCAGCGTTTCTGGGTGAGCAAAAACAGGAAGGCAAAATGCCGCAAAAAAGGGAATAAGG
GCGACACGGAAATGTTGAATACTCATACTCTTCCTTTTTCAATATTATTGAAGCATTTATCAGGGTTATT
GTCTCATGAGCGGATACATATTTGAATGTAGCTCCGAATTTCTCGAGGGCTTGTCGACGACGGCGGTCTC
CGTCGTCAGGATCATGAATTCGACCCGCCTGCCACCATGACCGAGTACAAGCCCACGGTGCGCCTCGCCA
CCCGCGACGACGTCCCCCGGGCCGTACGCACCCTCGCCGCCGCGTTCGCCGACTACCCCGCCACGCGCCA
CACCGTCGACCCGGACCGCCACATCGAGCGGGTCACCGAGCTGCAAGAACTCTTCCTCACGCGCGTCGGG
CTCGACATCGGCAAGGTGTGGGTCGCGGACGACGGCGCCGCGGTGGCGGTCTGGACCACGCCGGAGAGCG
TCGAAGCGGGGGCGGTGTTCGCCGAGATCGGCCCGCGCATGGCCGAGTTGAGCGGTTCCCGGCTGGCCGC
GCAGCAACAGATGGAAGGCCTCCTGGCGCCGCACCGGCCCAAGGAGCCCGCGTGGTTCCTGGCCACCGTC
GGCGTCTCGCCCGACCACCAGGGCAAGGGTCTGGGCAGCGCCGTCGTGCTCCCCGGAGTGGAGGCGGCCG
AGCGCGCCGGGGTGCCCGCCTTCCTGGAGACATCCGCGCCCCGCAACCTCCCCTTCTACGAGCGGCTCGG
CTTCACCGTCACCGCCGACGTCGAGGTGCCCGAAGGACCGCGCACCTGGTGCATGACCCGCAAGCCCGGT
GCCTGATACGCGTGAATTCACTCCTCAGGTGCAGGCTGCCTATCAGAAGGTGGTGGCTGGTGTGGCCAAT
GCCCTGGCTCACAAATACCACTGAGATCTTTTTCCCTCTGCCAAAAATTATGGGGACATCATGAAGCCCC
TTGAGCATCTGACTTCTGGCTAATAAAGGAAATTTATTTTCATTGCAATAGTGTGTTGGAATTTTTTGTG
TCTCTCACTCGGAAGGACATATGGGAGGGCAAATCATTTAAAACATCAGAATGAGTATTTGGTTTAGAGT
TTGGCAACATATGCCCATATGCTGGCTGCCATGAACAAAGGTTGGCTATAAAGAGGTCATCAGTATATGA
AACAGCCCCCTGCTGTCCATTCCTTATTCCATAGAAAAGCCTTGACTTGAGGTTAGATTTTTTTTATATT
TTGTTTTGTGTTATTTTTTTCTTTAACATCCCTAAAATTTTCCTTACATGTTTTACTAGCCAGATTTTTC
CTCCTCTCCTGACTACTCCCAGTCATAGCTGTCCCTCTTCTCTTATGGAGATCCCTCGACCTGCAGCCCA
AGCTTGAATTCTCTAGAATTACCCTGTTATCCCTATGCTTGGTTTACCGAGCTCTTATTGGTTTTCAAAC
TTCATTGACTGTGCCCAACGCGCCTGGGAGCTCACGGGGACAGCCCCCCCCCAAAGCCCCCAGGGATGTA
ATTACGTCCCTCCCCCGCTAGGGGGCAGCAGCGAGCCGCCCGGGGCTCCGCTCCGGTCCGGCGCTCCCCC
CGCATCCCCGAGCCGGCAGCGTGCGGGGACAGCCCGGGCACGGGGAAGGTGGCACGGGATCGCTTTCCTC
TGAACGCTTCTCGCTGCTCTTTGAGCCTGCAGACACCTGGGGGGATACGGGGAAAAAGCTAGGCTGAAAG
ACCGGTTCTTAGAATGACACGCGCCTGGGAGCTCACGGGGACAGCCCCCCCCCAAAGCCCCCAGGGATGT
AATTACGTCCCTCCCCCGCTAGGGGGCAGCAGCGAGCCGCCCGGGGCTCCGCTCCGGTCCGGCGCTCCCC
CCGCATCCCCGAGCCGGCAGCGTGCGGGGACAGCCCGGGCACGGGGAAGGTGGCACGGGATCGCTTTCCT
CTGAACGCTTCTCGCTGCTCTTTGAGCCTGCAGACACCTGGGGGGATACGGGGAAAAAGCTAACTTCTGA
GACGACAACTTTGTATAGAAAAGTTGGCTCCGAATTCGCCCTTGACAGCAGAGATCCAGTTTGGTTAATT
AATTGGCTCCGGTGCCCGTCAGTGGGCAGAGCGCACATCGCCCACAGTCCCCGAGAAGTTGTGGGGAGGG
GTCGGCAATTGAACCGGTGCCTAGAGAAGGTGGCGCGGGGTAAACTGGGAAAGTGATGTCGTGTACTGGC
TCCGCCTTTTTCCCGAGGGTGGGGGAGAACCGTATATAAGTGCAGTAGTCGCCGTGAACGTTCTTTTTCG
CAACGGGTTTGCCGCCAGAACACAGGTAAGTGCCGTGTGTGGTTCCCGCGGGCCTGGCCTCTTTACGGGT
TATGGCCCTTGCGTGCCTTGAATTACTTCCACCTGGCTGCAGTACGTGATTCTTGATCCCGAGCTTCGGG
TTGGAAGTGGGTGGGAGAGTTCGAGGCCTTGCGCTTAAGGAGCCCCTTCGCCTCGTGCTTGAGTTGAGGC
CTGGCCTGGGCGCTGGGGCCGCCGCGTGCGAATCTGGTGGCACCTTCGCGCCTGTCTCGCTGCTTTCGAT
AAGTCTCTAGCCATTTAAAATTTTTGATGACCTGCTGCGACGCTTTTTTTCTGGCAAGATAGTCTTGTAA
ATGCGGGCCAAGATCTGCACACTGGTATTTCGGTTTTTGGGGCCGCGGGCGGCGACGGGGCCCGTGCGTC
CCAGCGCACATGTTCGGCGAGGCGGGGCCTGCGAGCGCGGCCACCGAGAATCGGACGGGGGTAGTCTCAA
GCTGGCCGGCCTGCTCTGGTGCCTGGCCTCGCGCCGCCGTGTATCGCCCCGCCCTGGGCGGCAAGGCTGG
CCCGGTCGGCACCAGTTGCGTGAGCGGAAAGATGGCCGCTTCCCGGCCCTGCTGCAGGGAGCTCAAAATG
GAGGACGCGGCGCTCGGGAGAGCGGGCGGGTGAGTCACCCACACAAAGGAAAAGGGCCTTTCCGTCCTCA
GCCGTCGCTTCATGTGACTCCACGGAGTACCGGGCGCCGTCCAGGCACCTCGATTAGTTCTCGAGCTTTT
GGAGTACGTCGTCTTTAGGTTGGGGGGAGGGGTTTTATGCGATGGAGTTTCCCCACACTGAGTGGGTGGA
GACTGAAGTTAGGCCAGCTTGGCACTTGATGTAATTCTCCTTGGAATTTGCCCTTTTTGAGTTTGGATCT
TGGTTCATTCTCAAGCCTCAGACAGTGGTTCAAAGTTTTTTTCTTCCATTTCAGGTGTCGTGAGAAGGGC
GAATTCGACCCAAGTTTGTACAAAAAAGCAGGCTGGATCCAGGTGCCACCATGGTGAGCGAGCTGATTAA
GGAGAACATGCACATGAAGCTGTACATGGAGGGCACCGTGAACAACCACCACTTCAAGTGCACATCCGAG
GGCGAAGGCAAGCCCTACGAGGGCACCCAGACCATGAGAATCAAGGCGGTCGAGGGCGGCCCTCTCCCCT
TCGCCTTCGACATCCTGGCTACCAGCTTCATGTACGGCAGCAAAACCTTCATCAACCACACCCAGGGCAT
CCCCGACTTCTTTAAGCAGTCCTTCCCCGAGGGCTTCACATGGGAGAGAGTCACCACATACGAAGATGGG
GGCGTGCTGACCGCTACCCAGGACACCAGCCTCCAGGACGGCTGCCTCATCTACAACGTCAAGATCAGAG
GGGTGAACTTCCCATCCAACGGCCCTGTGATGCAGAAGAAAACACTCGGCTGGGAGGCCTCCACCGAGAC
ACTGTACCCCGCTGACGGCGGCCTGGAAGGCAGAGCCGACATGGCCCTGAAGCTCGTGGGCGGGGGCCAC
CTGATCTGCAACCTTAAGACCACATACAGATCCAAGAAACCCGCTAAGAACCTCAAGATGCCCGGCGTCT
ACTATGTGGACAGGAGACTGGAAAGAATCAAGGAGGCCGACAAAGAGACATACGTCGAGCAGCACGAGGT
GGCTGTGGCCAGATACTGCGACCTCCCTAGCAAACTGGGGCACAAACTTAATTGAGAATTCTACCACCCA
GCTTTCTTGTACAAAGTGGTACGTCTCAAGACCAGAGGTCTCTGCTTACGGCACCAACTATACAACCTCC
TACCTCAAACTATACAACCTCCTACCTCAAACTATACAACCTCCTACCTCAAACTATACAACCTCCTACC
TCACAACCAGAAGAGACCTGTGCTTCACTCCTCAGGTGCAGGCTGCCTATCAGAAGGTGGTGGCTGGTGT
GGCCAATGCCCTGGCTCACAAATACCACTGAGATCTTTTTCCCTCTGCCAAAAATTATGGGGACATCATG
AAGCCCCTTGAGCATCTGACTTCTGGCTAATAAAGGAAATTTATTTTCATTGCAATAGTGTGTTGGAATT
TTTTGTGTCTCTCACTCGGAAGGACATATGGGAGGGCAAATCATTTAAAACATCAGAATGAGTATTTGGT
TTAGAGTTTGGCAACATATGCCCATATGCTGGCTGCCATGAACAAAGGTTGGCTATAAAGAGGTCATCAG
TATATGAAACAGCCCCCTGCTGTCCATTCCTTATTCCATAGAAAAGCCTTGACTTGAGGTTAGATTTTTT
TTATATTTTGTTTTGTGTTATTTTTTTCTTTAACATCCCTAAAATTTTCCTTACATGTTTTACTAGCCAG
ATTTTTCCTCCTCTCCTGACTACTCCCAGTCATAGCTGTCCCTCTTCTCTTATGGAGATCCCGAGCGGTG
CGTTTTTATGCTTGTAGTATTGTATAATGTTTTTAAGATCCAAGCTTCTGACCTCTTCTCTTCCTCCCAC
AGGGCCTCGAGACAATTGCATCGATGGTACCAGTGAAAGTCTGCAATGAATTCGAGTTGGCGCGCCTGTC
ATTCTAAATCTCTCTTTCAGCCTAAAGCTTTTTCCCCGTATCCCCCCAGGTGTCTGCAGGCTCAAAGAGC
AGCGAGAAGCGTTCAGAGGAAAGCGATCCCGTGCCACCTTCCCCGTGCCCGGGCTGTCCCCGCACGCTGC
CGGCTCGGGGATGCGGGGGGAGCGCCGGACCGGAGCGGAGCCCCGGGCGGCTCGCTGCTGCCCCCTAGCG
GGGGAGGGACGTAATTACATCCCTGGGGGCTTTGGGAGGGGGCTGTCCCCGTGAGCTCCCAGGCGCGCCT
GTCATTCTAAATCTCTCTTTCAGCCTAAAGCTTTTTCCCCGTATCCCCCCAGGTGTCTGCAGGCTCAAAG
AGCAGCGAGAAGCGTTCAGAGGAAAGCGATCCCGTGCCACCTTCCCCGTGCCCGGGCTGTCCCCGCACGC
TGCCGGCTCGGGGATGCGGGGGGAGCGCCGGACCGGAGCGGAGCCCCGGGCGGCTCGCTGCTGCCCCCTA
GCGGGGGAGGGACGTAATTACATCCCTGGGGGCTTTGGGGGGGGGCTGTCCCCGTGAGCTCCCAGGCGCG
CCAACTCGGTACCGTATCGATGTCGACGTTAACGCTAGTGATATCAACTTTGTATAGAAAAGTTGGCTCC
GAATTCGCCCTTGACAGCAGAGATCCAGTTTGGTTAATTAATTGGCTCCGGTGCCCGTCAGTGGGCAGAG
CGCACATCGCCCACAGTCCCCGAGAAGTTGTGGGGAGGGGTCGGCAATTGAACCGGTGCCTAGAGAAGGT
GGCGCGGGGTAAACTGGGAAAGTGATGTCGTGTACTGGCTCCGCCTTTTTCCCGAGGGTGGGGGAGAACC
GTATATAAGTGCAGTAGTCGCCGTGAACGTTCTTTTTCGCAACGGGTTTGCCGCCAGAACACAGGTAAGT
GCCGTGTGTGGTTCCCGCGGGCCTGGCCTCTTTACGGGTTATGGCCCTTGCGTGCCTTGAATTACTTCCA
CCTGGCTGCAGTACGTGATTCTTGATCCCGAGCTTCGGGTTGGAAGTGGGTGGGAGAGTTCGAGGCCTTG
CGCTTAAGGAGCCCCTTCGCCTCGTGCTTGAGTTGAGGCCTGGCCTGGGCGCTGGGGCCGCCGCGTGCGA
ATCTGGTGGCACCTTCGCGCCTGTCTCGCTGCTTTCGATAAGTCTCTAGCCATTTAAAATTTTTGATGAC
CTGCTGCGACGCTTTTTTTCTGGCAAGATAGTCTTGTAAATGCGGGCCAAGATCTGCACACTGGTATTTC
GGTTTTTGGGGCCGCGGGCGGCGACGGGGCCCGTGCGTCCCAGCGCACATGTTCGGCGAGGCGGGGCCTG
CGAGCGCGGCCACCGAGAATCGGACGGGGGTAGTCTCAAGCTGGCCGGCCTGCTCTGGTGCCTGGCCTCG
CGCCGCCGTGTATCGCCCCGCCCTGGGCGGCAAGGCTGGCCCGGTCGGCACCAGTTGCGTGAGCGGAAAG
ATGGCCGCTTCCCGGCCCTGCTGCAGGGAGCTCAAAATGGAGGACGCGGCGCTCGGGAGAGCGGGCGGGT
GAGTCACCCACACAAAGGAAAAGGGCCTTTCCGTCCTCAGCCGTCGCTTCATGTGACTCCACGGAGTACC
GGGCGCCGTCCAGGCACCTCGATTAGTTCTCGAGCTTTTGGAGTACGTCGTCTTTAGGTTGGGGGGAGGG
GTTTTATGCGATGGAGTTTCCCCACACTGAGTGGGTGGAGACTGAAGTTAGGCCAGCTTGGCACTTGATG
TAATTCTCCTTGGAATTTGCCCTTTTTGAGTTTGGATCTTGGTTCATTCTCAAGCCTCAGACAGTGGTTC
AAAGTTTTTTTCTTCCATTTCAGGTGTCGTGAGAAGGGCGAATTCGACCCAAGTTTGTACAAAAAAGCAG
GCTCGCCACCATGGTGAGCAAGGGCGAGGAGCTGTTCACCGGGGTGGTGCCCATCCTGGTCGAGCTGGAC
GGCGACGTAAACGGCCACAAGTTCAGCGTGAGGGGCGAGGGCGAGGGCGATGCCACCAACGGCAAGCTGA
CCCTGAAGTTCATCTGCACCACCGGCAAGCTGCCCGTGCCCTGGCCCACCCTCGTGACCACCCTGAGCCA
CGGCGTGCAGTGCTTCGCCCGCTACCCCGACCACATGAAGCAGCACGACTTCTTCAAGTCCGCCATGCCC
GAAGGCTACGTCCAGGAGCGCACCATCTTCTTCAAGGACGACGGCACCTACAAGACCCGCGCCGAGGTGA
AGTTCGAGGGCGACACCCTAGTGAACCGCATCGAGCTGAAGGGCGTCGACTTCAAGGAGGACGGCAACAT
CCTGGGGCACAAGCTGGAGTACAACTTCAACAGCCACAACATCTATATCATGGCCGTCAAGCAGAAGAAC
GGCATCAAGGTGAACTTCAAGATCCGCCACAACGTGGAGGACGGCAGCGTGCAGCTCGCCGACCACTACC
AGCAGAACACCCCCATCGGCGACGGCCCCGTGCTGCTGCCCGACAGCCACTACCTGAGCACCCAGTCCGT
GCTGAGCAAAGACCCCAACGAGAAGCGCGATCACATGGTCCTGCTGGAGTTCCGCACCGCCGCCGGGATC
ACTCTCGGCATGGACGAGCTGTACAAGTAATACCACCCAGCTTTCTTGTACAAAGTGGTACGCGTGAATT
CACTCCTCAGGTGCAGGCTGCCTATCAGAAGGTGGTGGCTGGTGTGGCCAATGCCCTGGCTCACAAATAC
CACTGAGATCTTTTTCCCTCTGCCAAAAATTATGGGGACATCATGAAGCCCCTTGAGCATCTGACTTCTG
GCTAATAAAGGAAATTTATTTTCATTGCAATAGTGTGTTGGAATTTTTTGTGTCTCTCACTCGGAAGGAC
ATATGGGAGGGCAAATCATTTAAAACATCAGAATGAGTATTTGGTTTAGAGTTTGGCAACATATGCCCAT
ATGCTGGCTGCCATGAACAAAGGTTGGCTATAAAGAGGTCATCAGTATATGAAACAGCCCCCTGCTGTCC
ATTCCTTATTCCATAGAAAAGCCTTGACTTGAGGTTAGATTTTTTTTATATTTTGTTTTGTGTTATTTTT
TTCTTTAACATCCCTAAAATTTTCCTTACATGTTTTACTAGCCAGATTTTTCCTCCTCTCCTGACTACTC
CCAGTCATAGCTGTCCCTCTTCTCTTATGGAGATCCCTCGACCTGCAGCCCAAGCTTGGCGTAATCATGG
TCATAGCTGTTTCCTGTGTGAAATTGTTATCCGCTCACAATTCCACACAACATACGAGCCGGAAGCATAA
AGTGTAAAGCCTGGGGTGCCTAATGAGTGAGCTAACTCACATTAATTGCGTTGCGCTCACTGCCCGCTTT
CCAGTCGGGAAACCTGTCGTGCCAGCGGATCGACAGTACTAAGCTTGGTCTAATACCCAATCTCTCGTCT
TATCCAGATGTTTTATACGCCTCTGGCCCGTGTCTCAAAATCTCTGATGTTACATTGCACAAGATAAAAT
AATATCATCATGAACAATAAAACTGTCTGCTTACATAAACAGTAATACAAGGGGTGTTATGAGCCATATT
CAACGGGAAACGTCGAGGCCGCGATTAAATTCCAACATGGATGCTGATTTATATGGGTATAAATGGGCTC
GCGATAATGTCGGGCAATCAGGTGCGACAATCTATCGCTTGTATGGGAAGCCCGATGCGCCAGAGTTGTT
TCTGAAACATGGCAAAGGTAGCGTTGCCAATGATGTTACAGATGAGATGGTCAGACTAAACTGGCTGACG
GAATTTATGCCTCTTCCGACCATCAAGCATTTTATCCGTACTCCTGATGATGCATGGTTACTCACCACTG
CGATCCCCGGAAAAACAGCATTCCAGGTATTAGAAGAATATCCTGATTCAGGTGAAAATATTGTTGATGC
GCTGGCAGTGTTCCTGCGCCGGTTGCATTCGATTCCTGTTTGTAATTGTCCTTTTAACAGCGATCGCGTA
TTTCGTCTCGCTCAGGCGCAATCACGAATGAATAACGGTTTGGTTGATGCGAGTGATTTTGATGACGAGC
GTAATGGCTGGCCTGTTGAACAAGTCTGGAAAGAAATGCATAAACTTTTGCCATTCTCACCGGATTCAGT
CGTCACTCATGGTGATTTCTCACTTGATAACCTTATTTTTGACGAGGGGAAATTAATAGGTTGTATTGAT
GTTGGACGAGTCGGAATCGCAGACCGATACCAGGATCTTGCCATCCTATGGAACTGCCTCGGTGAGTTTT
CTCCTTCATTACAGAAACGGCTTTTTCAAAAATATGGTATTGATAATCCTGATATGAATAAATTGCAGTT
TCATTTGATGCTCGATGAGTTTTTCTAATCAGAATTGGTTAATTGGTTGTAACACTGGCAGAGCATTACG
CTGACTTGACGGGACGGCGCAAGCTCATGACCAAAATCCCTTAACGTGAGTTACGCGTCGTTCCACTGAG
CGTCAGAGGTATCACTAGTATTACAGAGGTAAGTTATAACAGTCGCCTAACCC
