Features (pLannotate 1.2.2; 28 found; start..end, strand, type, name):
     20..231     +  promoter       EF-1α core promoter: core promoter for human elongation factor EF-1α
    232..1170    +  intron         EF-1α intron A: intron upstream of the start codon of human EF-1α
   1197..1217    +  protein_bind   attB1: mutant version of attB; core recombination site for the Gateway® BP reaction BP Clonase™
   1237..1932    +  CDS            mKate2: mKate2 is a basic (constitutively fluorescent) red fluorescent protein published in 2009, derived from Entacmaea quadricolor. It is reported to be a rapidly-maturing monomer with moderate acid sensitivity.
   1952..1976    -  protein_bind   attB2: mutant version of attB; recombination site for the Gateway® BP reaction BP Clonase™
   2120..2194    +  CDS            HBB (fragment): HBB_PONPY - Experimental evidence at transcript level: Swiss-Prot protein existence level 2. Involved in oxygen transport from the lung to the various peripheral tissues. From Pongo pygmaeus (Bornean orangutan).
   2265..2320    +  polyA_signal   β-globin poly(A) signal: rabbit β-globin polyadenylation signal (Gil and Proudfoot, 1987)
   2704..2729    +  misc_feature   SA: splice acceptor site
   3401..3421    +  protein_bind   attB4: mutant version of attB; core recombination site for the Gateway® BP reaction BP Clonase™
   3489..3700    +  promoter       EF-1α core promoter: core promoter for human elongation factor EF-1α
   3701..4639    +  intron         EF-1α intron A: intron upstream of the start codon of human EF-1α
   4666..4686    +  protein_bind   attB1: mutant version of attB; core recombination site for the Gateway® BP reaction BP Clonase™
   4700..5416    +  CDS            EBFP2: EBFP2 is a basic (constitutively fluorescent) blue fluorescent protein published in 2007, derived from Aequorea victoria. It is reported to be a rapidly-maturing monomer with moderate acid sensitivity.
   5421..5445    -  protein_bind   attB2: mutant version of attB; recombination site for the Gateway® BP reaction BP Clonase™
   5449..5529    +  CDS            HBB (fragment): HBB_PONPY - Experimental evidence at transcript level: Swiss-Prot protein existence level 2. Involved in oxygen transport from the lung to the various peripheral tissues. From Pongo pygmaeus (Bornean orangutan).
   5600..5655    +  polyA_signal   β-globin poly(A) signal: rabbit β-globin polyadenylation signal (Gil and Proudfoot, 1987)
   6038..6060    -  protein_bind   lac operator (fragment): The lac repressor binds to the lac operator to inhibit transcription in E. coli. This inhibition can be relieved by adding lactose or isopropyl-β-D-thiogalactopyranoside (IPTG). lac repressor encoded by lacI
   6064..6094    -  promoter       lac promoter: promoter for the E. coli lac operon
   6109..6130    -  protein_bind   CAP binding site: CAP binding activates transcription in the presence of cAMP. E. coli catabolite activator protein
   6143..6182    -  CDS            lacI (fragment): lac repressor; lacI; The lac repressor binds to the lac operator to inhibit transcription in E. coli. This inhibition can be relieved by adding lactose or isopropyl-β-D-thiogalactopyranoside (IPTG).
   6355..7164    +  CDS            KanR: aminoglycoside phosphotransferase; aph(3')-Ia; confers resistance to kanamycin in bacteria or G418 (Geneticin®) in eukaryotes
   7416..8004    -  rep_origin     ori: high-copy-number ColE1/pMB1/pBR322/pUC origin of replication
   8175..9035    -  CDS            AmpR: β-lactamase; bla; confers resistance to ampicillin, carbenicillin, and related antibiotics
   9036..9107    -  promoter       AmpR promoter: bla
   9192..9791    +  CDS            PuroR: puromycin N-acetyltransferase; pac from Streptomyces alboniger; confers resistance to puromycin
   9806..9886    +  CDS            HBB (fragment): HBB_PONPY - Experimental evidence at transcript level: Swiss-Prot protein existence level 2. Involved in oxygen transport from the lung to the various peripheral tissues. From Pongo pygmaeus (Bornean orangutan).
   9957..10012   +  polyA_signal   β-globin poly(A) signal: rabbit β-globin polyadenylation signal (Gil and Proudfoot, 1987)
  10991..11011   +  protein_bind   attB4: mutant version of attB; core recombination site for the Gateway® BP reaction BP Clonase™
>Addgene plasmid #103153 | LSB-hsa-let-7e-5p | addgene full sequence | sequence record 208778 | Addgene NGS Result
GGCTCCGGTGCCCGTCAGTGGGCAGAGCGCACATCGCCCACAGTCCCCGAGAAGTTGTGGGGAGGGGTCG
GCAATTGAACCGGTGCCTAGAGAAGGTGGCGCGGGGTAAACTGGGAAAGTGATGTCGTGTACTGGCTCCG
CCTTTTTCCCGAGGGTGGGGGAGAACCGTATATAAGTGCAGTAGTCGCCGTGAACGTTCTTTTTCGCAAC
GGGTTTGCCGCCAGAACACAGGTAAGTGCCGTGTGTGGTTCCCGCGGGCCTGGCCTCTTTACGGGTTATG
GCCCTTGCGTGCCTTGAATTACTTCCACCTGGCTGCAGTACGTGATTCTTGATCCCGAGCTTCGGGTTGG
AAGTGGGTGGGAGAGTTCGAGGCCTTGCGCTTAAGGAGCCCCTTCGCCTCGTGCTTGAGTTGAGGCCTGG
CCTGGGCGCTGGGGCCGCCGCGTGCGAATCTGGTGGCACCTTCGCGCCTGTCTCGCTGCTTTCGATAAGT
CTCTAGCCATTTAAAATTTTTGATGACCTGCTGCGACGCTTTTTTTCTGGCAAGATAGTCTTGTAAATGC
GGGCCAAGATCTGCACACTGGTATTTCGGTTTTTGGGGCCGCGGGCGGCGACGGGGCCCGTGCGTCCCAG
CGCACATGTTCGGCGAGGCGGGGCCTGCGAGCGCGGCCACCGAGAATCGGACGGGGGTAGTCTCAAGCTG
GCCGGCCTGCTCTGGTGCCTGGCCTCGCGCCGCCGTGTATCGCCCCGCCCTGGGCGGCAAGGCTGGCCCG
GTCGGCACCAGTTGCGTGAGCGGAAAGATGGCCGCTTCCCGGCCCTGCTGCAGGGAGCTCAAAATGGAGG
ACGCGGCGCTCGGGAGAGCGGGCGGGTGAGTCACCCACACAAAGGAAAAGGGCCTTTCCGTCCTCAGCCG
TCGCTTCATGTGACTCCACGGAGTACCGGGCGCCGTCCAGGCACCTCGATTAGTTCTCGAGCTTTTGGAG
TACGTCGTCTTTAGGTTGGGGGGAGGGGTTTTATGCGATGGAGTTTCCCCACACTGAGTGGGTGGAGACT
GAAGTTAGGCCAGCTTGGCACTTGATGTAATTCTCCTTGGAATTTGCCCTTTTTGAGTTTGGATCTTGGT
TCATTCTCAAGCCTCAGACAGTGGTTCAAAGTTTTTTTCTTCCATTTCAGGTGTCGTGAGAAGGGCGAAT
TCGACCCAAGTTTGTACAAAAAAGCAGGCTGGATCCAGGTGCCACCATGGTGAGCGAGCTGATTAAGGAG
AACATGCACATGAAGCTGTACATGGAGGGCACCGTGAACAACCACCACTTCAAGTGCACATCCGAGGGCG
AAGGCAAGCCCTACGAGGGCACCCAGACCATGAGAATCAAGGCGGTCGAGGGCGGCCCTCTCCCCTTCGC
CTTCGACATCCTGGCTACCAGCTTCATGTACGGCAGCAAAACCTTCATCAACCACACCCAGGGCATCCCC
GACTTCTTTAAGCAGTCCTTCCCCGAGGGCTTCACATGGGAGAGAGTCACCACATACGAAGATGGGGGCG
TGCTGACCGCTACCCAGGACACCAGCCTCCAGGACGGCTGCCTCATCTACAACGTCAAGATCAGAGGGGT
GAACTTCCCATCCAACGGCCCTGTGATGCAGAAGAAAACACTCGGCTGGGAGGCCTCCACCGAGACACTG
TACCCCGCTGACGGCGGCCTGGAAGGCAGAGCCGACATGGCCCTGAAGCTCGTGGGCGGGGGCCACCTGA
TCTGCAACCTTAAGACCACATACAGATCCAAGAAACCCGCTAAGAACCTCAAGATGCCCGGCGTCTACTA
TGTGGACAGGAGACTGGAAAGAATCAAGGAGGCCGACAAAGAGACATACGTCGAGCAGCACGAGGTGGCT
GTGGCCAGATACTGCGACCTCCCTAGCAAACTGGGGCACAAACTTAATTGAGAATTCTACCACCCAGCTT
TCTTGTACAAAGTGGTACGTCTCAAGACCAGAGGTCTCTGCTTACGGCACCAACTATACAACCTCCTACC
TCAAACTATACAACCTCCTACCTCAAACTATACAACCTCCTACCTCAAACTATACAACCTCCTACCTCAC
AACCAGAAGAGACCTGTGCTTCACTCCTCAGGTGCAGGCTGCCTATCAGAAGGTGGTGGCTGGTGTGGCC
AATGCCCTGGCTCACAAATACCACTGAGATCTTTTTCCCTCTGCCAAAAATTATGGGGACATCATGAAGC
CCCTTGAGCATCTGACTTCTGGCTAATAAAGGAAATTTATTTTCATTGCAATAGTGTGTTGGAATTTTTT
GTGTCTCTCACTCGGAAGGACATATGGGAGGGCAAATCATTTAAAACATCAGAATGAGTATTTGGTTTAG
AGTTTGGCAACATATGCCCATATGCTGGCTGCCATGAACAAAGGTTGGCTATAAAGAGGTCATCAGTATA
TGAAACAGCCCCCTGCTGTCCATTCCTTATTCCATAGAAAAGCCTTGACTTGAGGTTAGATTTTTTTTAT
ATTTTGTTTTGTGTTATTTTTTTCTTTAACATCCCTAAAATTTTCCTTACATGTTTTACTAGCCAGATTT
TTCCTCCTCTCCTGACTACTCCCAGTCATAGCTGTCCCTCTTCTCTTATGGAGATCCCGAGCGGTGCGTT
TTTATGCTTGTAGTATTGTATAATGTTTTTAAGATCCAAGCTTCTGACCTCTTCTCTTCCTCCCACAGGG
CCTCGAGACAATTGCATCGATGGTACCAGTGAAAGTCTGCAATGAATTCGAGTTGGCGCGCCTGTCATTC
TAAATCTCTCTTTCAGCCTAAAGCTTTTTCCCCGTATCCCCCCAGGTGTCTGCAGGCTCAAAGAGCAGCG
AGAAGCGTTCAGAGGAAAGCGATCCCGTGCCACCTTCCCCGTGCCCGGGCTGTCCCCGCACGCTGCCGGC
TCGGGGATGCGGGGGGAGCGCCGGACCGGAGCGGAGCCCCGGGCGGCTCGCTGCTGCCCCCTAGCGGGGG
AGGGACGTAATTACATCCCTGGGGGCTTTGGGAGGGGGCTGTCCCCGTGAGCTCCCAGGCGCGCCTGTCA
TTCTAAATCTCTCTTTCAGCCTAAAGCTTTTTCCCCGTATCCCCCCAGGTGTCTGCAGGCTCAAAGAGCA
GCGAGAAGCGTTCAGAGGAAAGCGATCCCGTGCCACCTTCCCCGTGCCCGGGCTGTCCCCGCACGCTGCC
GGCTCGGGGATGCGGGGGGAGCGCCGGACCGGAGCGGAGCCCCGGGCGGCTCGCTGCTGCCCCCTAGCGG
GGGAGGGACGTAATTACATCCCTGGGGGCTTTGGGGGGGGGCTGTCCCCGTGAGCTCCCAGGCGCGCCAA
CTCGGTACCGTATCGATGTCGACGTTAACGCTAGTGATATCAACTTTGTATAGAAAAGTTGGCTCCGAAT
TCGCCCTTGACAGCAGAGATCCAGTTTGGTTAATTAATTGGCTCCGGTGCCCGTCAGTGGGCAGAGCGCA
CATCGCCCACAGTCCCCGAGAAGTTGTGGGGAGGGGTCGGCAATTGAACCGGTGCCTAGAGAAGGTGGCG
CGGGGTAAACTGGGAAAGTGATGTCGTGTACTGGCTCCGCCTTTTTCCCGAGGGTGGGGGAGAACCGTAT
ATAAGTGCAGTAGTCGCCGTGAACGTTCTTTTTCGCAACGGGTTTGCCGCCAGAACACAGGTAAGTGCCG
TGTGTGGTTCCCGCGGGCCTGGCCTCTTTACGGGTTATGGCCCTTGCGTGCCTTGAATTACTTCCACCTG
GCTGCAGTACGTGATTCTTGATCCCGAGCTTCGGGTTGGAAGTGGGTGGGAGAGTTCGAGGCCTTGCGCT
TAAGGAGCCCCTTCGCCTCGTGCTTGAGTTGAGGCCTGGCCTGGGCGCTGGGGCCGCCGCGTGCGAATCT
GGTGGCACCTTCGCGCCTGTCTCGCTGCTTTCGATAAGTCTCTAGCCATTTAAAATTTTTGATGACCTGC
TGCGACGCTTTTTTTCTGGCAAGATAGTCTTGTAAATGCGGGCCAAGATCTGCACACTGGTATTTCGGTT
TTTGGGGCCGCGGGCGGCGACGGGGCCCGTGCGTCCCAGCGCACATGTTCGGCGAGGCGGGGCCTGCGAG
CGCGGCCACCGAGAATCGGACGGGGGTAGTCTCAAGCTGGCCGGCCTGCTCTGGTGCCTGGCCTCGCGCC
GCCGTGTATCGCCCCGCCCTGGGCGGCAAGGCTGGCCCGGTCGGCACCAGTTGCGTGAGCGGAAAGATGG
CCGCTTCCCGGCCCTGCTGCAGGGAGCTCAAAATGGAGGACGCGGCGCTCGGGAGAGCGGGCGGGTGAGT
CACCCACACAAAGGAAAAGGGCCTTTCCGTCCTCAGCCGTCGCTTCATGTGACTCCACGGAGTACCGGGC
GCCGTCCAGGCACCTCGATTAGTTCTCGAGCTTTTGGAGTACGTCGTCTTTAGGTTGGGGGGAGGGGTTT
TATGCGATGGAGTTTCCCCACACTGAGTGGGTGGAGACTGAAGTTAGGCCAGCTTGGCACTTGATGTAAT
TCTCCTTGGAATTTGCCCTTTTTGAGTTTGGATCTTGGTTCATTCTCAAGCCTCAGACAGTGGTTCAAAG
TTTTTTTCTTCCATTTCAGGTGTCGTGAGAAGGGCGAATTCGACCCAAGTTTGTACAAAAAAGCAGGCTG
ACCGCCACCATGGTGAGCAAGGGCGAGGAGCTGTTCACCGGGGTGGTGCCCATCCTGGTCGAGCTGGACG
GCGACGTAAACGGCCACAAGTTCAGCGTGAGGGGCGAGGGCGAGGGCGATGCCACCAACGGCAAGCTGAC
CCTGAAGTTCATCTGCACCACCGGCAAGCTGCCCGTGCCCTGGCCCACCCTCGTGACCACCCTGAGCCAC
GGCGTGCAGTGCTTCGCCCGCTACCCCGACCACATGAAGCAGCACGACTTCTTCAAGTCCGCCATGCCCG
AAGGCTACGTCCAGGAGCGCACCATCTTCTTCAAGGACGACGGCACCTACAAGACCCGCGCCGAGGTGAA
GTTCGAGGGCGACACCCTAGTGAACCGCATCGAGCTGAAGGGCGTCGACTTCAAGGAGGACGGCAACATC
CTGGGGCACAAGCTGGAGTACAACTTCAACAGCCACAACATCTATATCATGGCCGTCAAGCAGAAGAACG
GCATCAAGGTGAACTTCAAGATCCGCCACAACGTGGAGGACGGCAGCGTGCAGCTCGCCGACCACTACCA
GCAGAACACCCCCATCGGCGACGGCCCCGTGCTGCTGCCCGACAGCCACTACCTGAGCACCCAGTCCGTG
CTGAGCAAAGACCCCAACGAGAAGCGCGATCACATGGTCCTGCTGGAGTTCCGCACCGCCGCCGGGATCA
CTCTCGGCATGGACGAGCTGTACAAGTAATACCCAGCTTTCTTGTACAAAGTGGTACGCGTGAATTCACT
CCTCAGGTGCAGGCTGCCTATCAGAAGGTGGTGGCTGGTGTGGCCAATGCCCTGGCTCACAAATACCACT
GAGATCTTTTTCCCTCTGCCAAAAATTATGGGGACATCATGAAGCCCCTTGAGCATCTGACTTCTGGCTA
ATAAAGGAAATTTATTTTCATTGCAATAGTGTGTTGGAATTTTTTGTGTCTCTCACTCGGAAGGACATAT
GGGAGGGCAAATCATTTAAAACATCAGAATGAGTATTTGGTTTAGAGTTTGGCAACATATGCCCATATGC
TGGCTGCCATGAACAAAGGTTGGCTATAAAGAGGTCATCAGTATATGAAACAGCCCCCTGCTGTCCATTC
CTTATTCCATAGAAAAGCCTTGACTTGAGGTTAGATTTTTTTTATATTTTGTTTTGTGTTATTTTTTTCT
TTAACATCCCTAAAATTTTCCTTACATGTTTTACTAGCCAGATTTTTCCTCCTCTCCTGACTACTCCCAG
TCATAGCTGTCCCTCTTCTCTTATGGAGATCCCTCGACCTGCAGCCCAAGCTTGGCGTAATCATGGTCAT
AGCTGTTTCCTGTGTGAAATTGTTATCCGCTCACAATTCCACACAACATACGAGCCGGAAGCATAAAGTG
TAAAGCCTGGGGTGCCTAATGAGTGAGCTAACTCACATTAATTGCGTTGCGCTCACTGCCCGCTTTCCAG
TCGGGAAACCTGTCGTGCCAGCGGATCGACAGTACTAAGCTTGGTCTAATACCCAATCTCTCGTCTTATC
CAGATGTTTTATACGCCTCTGGCCCGTGTCTCAAAATCTCTGATGTTACATTGCACAAGATAAAAATATA
TCATCATGAACAATAAAACTGTCTGCTTACATAAACAGTAATACAAGGGGTGTTATGAGCCATATTCAAC
GGGAAACGTCGAGGCCGCGATTAAATTCCAACATGGATGCTGATTTATATGGGTATAAATGGGCTCGCGA
TAATGTCGGGCAATCAGGTGCGACAATCTATCGCTTGTATGGGAAGCCCGATGCGCCAGAGTTGTTTCTG
AAACATGGCAAAGGTAGCGTTGCCAATGATGTTACAGATGAGATGGTCAGACTAAACTGGCTGACGGAAT
TTATGCCTCTTCCGACCATCAAGCATTTTATCCGTACTCCTGATGATGCATGGTTACTCACCACTGCGAT
CCCCGGAAAAACAGCATTCCAGGTATTAGAAGAATATCCTGATTCAGGTGAAAATATTGTTGATGCGCTG
GCAGTGTTCCTGCGCCGGTTGCATTCGATTCCTGTTTGTAATTGTCCTTTTAACAGCGATCGCGTATTTC
GTCTCGCTCAGGCGCAATCACGAATGAATAACGGTTTGGTTGATGCGAGTGATTTTGATGACGAGCGTAA
TGGCTGGCCTGTTGAACAAGTCTGGAAAGAAATGCATAAACTTTTGCCATTCTCACCGGATTCAGTCGTC
ACTCATGGTGATTTCTCACTTGATAACCTTATTTTTGACGAGGGGAAATTAATAGGTTGTATTGATGTTG
GACGAGTCGGAATCGCAGACCGATACCAGGATCTTGCCATCCTATGGAACTGCCTCGGTGAGTTTTCTCC
TTCATTACAGAAACGGCTTTTTCAAAAATATGGTATTGATAATCCTGATATGAATAAATTGCAGTTTCAT
TTGATGCTCGATGAGTTTTTCTAATCAGAATTGGTTAATTGGTTGTAACACTGGCAGAGCATTACGCTGA
CTTGACGGGACGGCGCAAGCTCATGACCAAAATCCCTTAACGTGAGTTACGCGTCGTTCCACTGAGCGTC
AGAGGTATCACTAGTATTACAGAGGTAAGTTATAACAGTCGCCTAACCCAATTGAGGGGATAACGCAGGA
AAGAACATGTGAGCAAAAGGCCAGCAAAAGGCCAGGAACCGTAAAAAGGCCGCGTTGCTGGCGTTTTTCC
ATAGGCTCCGCCCCCCTGACGAGCATCACAAAAATCGACGCTCAAGTCAGAGGTGGCGAAACCCGACAGG
ACTATAAAGATACCAGGCGTTTCCCCCTGGAAGCTCCCTCGTGCGCTCTCCTGTTCCGACCCTGCCGCTT
ACCGGATACCTGTCCGCCTTTCTCCCTTCGGGAAGCGTGGCGCTTTCTCATAGCTCACGCTGTAGGTATC
TCAGTTCGGTGTAGGTCGTTCGCTCCAAGCTGGGCTGTGTGCACGAACCCCCCGTTCAGCCCGACCGCTG
CGCCTTATCCGGTAACTATCGTCTTGAGTCCAACCCGGTAAGACACGACTTATCGCCACTGGCAGCAGCC
ACTGGTAACAGGATTAGCAGAGCGAGGTATGTAGGCGGTGCTACAGAGTTCTTGAAGTGGTGGCCTAACT
ACGGCTACACTAGAAGAACAGTATTTGGTATCTGCGCTCTGCTGAAGCCAGTTACCTTCGGAAAAAGAGT
TGGTAGCTCTTGATCCGGCAAACAAACCACCGCTGGTAGCGGTGGTTTTTTTGTTTGCAAGCAGCAGATT
ACGCGCAGAAAAAAAGGATCTCAAGAAGATCCTTTGATCTTTTCTACGGGGTCTGACGCTCAGTGGAACG
AAAACTCACGTTAAGGGATTTTGGTCATGAGATTATCAAAAAGGATCTTCACCTAGATCCTTTTAAATTA
AAAATGAAGTTTTAAATCAATCTAAAGTATATATGAGTAAACTTGGTCTGACAGTTACCAATGCTTAATC
AGTGAGGCACCTATCTCAGCGATCTGTCTATTTCGTTCATCCATAGTTGCCTGACTCCCCGTCGTGTAGA
TAACTACGATACGGGAGGGCTTACCATCTGGCCCCAGTGCTGCAATGATACCGCGAGAACCACGCTCACC
GGCTCCAGATTTATCAGCAATAAACCAGCCAGCCGGAAGGGCCGAGCGCAGAAGTGGTCCTGCAACTTTA
TCCGCCTCCATCCAGTCTATTAATTGTTGCCGGGAAGCTAGAGTAAGTAGTTCGCCAGTTAATAGTTTGC
GCAACGTTGTTGCCATTGCTACAGGCATCGTGGTGTCACGCTCGTCGTTTGGTATGGCTTCATTCAGCTC
CGGTTCCCAACGATCAAGGCGAGTTACATGATCCCCCATGTTGTGCAAAAAAGCGGTTAGCTCCTTCGGT
CCTCCGATCGTTGTCAGAAGTAAGTTGGCCGCAGTGTTATCACTCATGGTTATGGCAGCACTGCATAATT
CTCTTACTGTCATGCCATCCGTAAGATGCTTTTCTGTGACTGGTGAGTACTCAACCAAGTCATTCTGAGA
ATAGTGTATGCGGCGACCGAGTTGCTCTTGCCCGGCGTCAATACGGGATAATACCGCGCCACATAGCAGA
ACTTTAAAAGTGCTCATCATTGGAAAACGTTCTTCGGGGCGAAAACTCTCAAGGATCTTACCGCTGTTGA
GATCCAGTTCGATGTAACCCACTCGTGCACCCAACTGATCTTCAGCATCTTTTACTTTCACCAGCGTTTC
TGGGTGAGCAAAAACAGGAAGGCAAAATGCCGCAAAAAAGGGAATAAGGGCGACACGGAAATGTTGAATA
CTCATACTCTTCCTTTTTCAATATTATTGAAGCATTTATCAAGGTTATTGTCTCATGAGCGGATACATAT
TTGAATGTACCGAATTTCTCGAGGGCTTGTCGACGACGGCGGTCTCCGTCGTCAGGATCATGAATTCGAC
CGCCTGTCTCAAGGTGCCACCATGACCGAGTACAAGCCCACGGTGCGCCTCGCCACCCGCGACGACGTCC
CCCGGGCCGTACGCACCCTCGCCGCCGCGTTCGCCGACTACCCCGCCACGCGCCACACCGTCGACCCGGA
CCGCCACATCGAGCGGGTCACCGAGCTGCAAGAACTCTTCCTCACGCGCGTCGGGCTCGACATCGGCAAG
GTGTGGGTCGCGGACGACGGCGCCGCGGTGGCGGTCTGGACCACGCCGGAGAGCGTCGAAGCGGGGGCGG
TGTTCGCCGAGATCGGCCCGCGCATGGCCGAGTTGAGCGGTTCCCGGCTGGCCGCGCAGCAACAGATGGA
AGGCCTCCTGGCGCCGCACCGGCCCAAGGAGCCCGCGTGGTTCCTGGCCACCGTCGGCGTCTCGCCCGAC
CACCAGGGCAAGGGTCTGGGCAGCGCCGTCGTGCTCCCCGGAGTGGAGGCGGCCGAGCGCGCCGGGGTGC
CCGCCTTCCTGGAGACATCCGCGCCCCGCAACCTCCCCTTCTACGAGCGGCTCGGCTTCACCGTCACCGC
CGACGTCGAGGTGCCCGAAGGACCGCGCACCTGGTGCATGACCCGCAAGCCCGGTGCCTGAGCTTTGAGA
CTACGCGTGAATTCACTCCTCAGGTGCAGGCTGCCTATCAGAAGGTGGTGGCTGGTGTGGCCAATGCCCT
GGCTCACAAATACCACTGAGATCTTTTTCCCTCTGCCAAAAATTATGGGGACATCATGAAGCCCCTTGAG
CATCTGACTTCTGGCTAATAAAGGAAATTTATTTTCATTGCAATAGTGTGTTGGAATTTTTTGTGTCTCT
CACTCGGAAGGACATATGGGAGGGCAAATCATTTAAAACATCAGAATGAGTATTTGGTTTAGAGTTTGGC
AACATATGCCCATATGCTGGCTGCCATGAACAAAGGTTGGCTATAAAGAGGTCATCAGTATATGAAACAG
CCCCCTGCTGTCCATTCCTTATTCCATAGAAAAGCCTTGACTTGAGGTTAGATTTTTTTTATATTTTGTT
TTGTGTTATTTTTTTCTTTAACATCCCTAAAATTTTCCTTACATGTTTTACTAGCCAGATTTTTCCTCCT
CTCCTGACTACTCCCAGTCATAGCTGTCCCTCTTCTCTTATGGAGATCCCTCGACCTGCAGCCCAAGCTT
GAATTCTCTAGAATTACCCTGTTATCCCTATGCTTGGTTTACCGAGCTCTTATTGGTTTTCAAACTTCAT
TGACTGTGCCCAACGCGCCTGGGAGCTCACGGGGACAGCCCCCCCCCAAAGCCCCCAGGGATGTAATTAC
GTCCCTCCCCCGCTAGGGGGCAGCAGCGAGCCGCCCGGGGCTCCGCTCCGGTCCGGCGCTCCCCCCGCAT
CCCCGAGCCGGCAGCGTGCGGGGACAGCCCGGGCACGGGGAAGGTGGCACGGGATCGCTTTCCTCTGAAC
GCTTCTCGCTGCTCTTTGAGCCTGCAGACACCTGGGGGGATACGGGGAAAAAGCTAGGCTGAAAGACCGG
TTCTTAGAATGACACGCGCCTGGGAGCTCACGGGGACAGCCCCCCCCCAAAGCCCCCAGGGATGTAATTA
CGTCCCTCCCCCGCTAGGGGGCAGCAGCGAGCCGCCCGGGGCTCCGCTCCGGTCCGGCGCTCCCCCCGCA
TCCCCGAGCCGGCAGCGTGCGGGGACAGCCCGGGCACGGGGAAGGTGGCACGGGATCGCTTTCCTCTGAA
CGCTTCTCGCTGCTCTTTGAGCCTGCAGACACCTGGGGGGATACGGGGAAAAAGCTAACTTCTGAGACGA
CAACTTTGTATAGAAAAGTTGGCTCCGAATTCGCCCTTGACAGCAGAGATCCAGTTTGGTTAATTAATT
