>Addgene plasmid #103153 | LSB-hsa-let-7e-5p | depositor partial sequence | sequence record 195356 | hsa-let-7e-5p target
AACTATACAACCTCCTACCTCA
